>Addgene plasmid #185229 | pST_Q19228_CAEEL_51-127_noLink (pBS0733) | addgene full sequence | sequence record 366862 | Addgene NGS Result
TCGACGGATCGGGAGATCTCCCGATCCCCTATGGTGCACTCTCAGTACAATCTGCTCTGATGCCGCATAG
TTAAGCCAGTATCTGCTCCCTGCTTGTGTGTTGGAGGTCGCTGAGTAGTGCGCGAGCAAAATTTAAGCTA
CAACAAGGCAAGGCTTGACCGACAATTGCATGAAGAATCTGCTTAGGGTTAGGCGTTTTGCGCTGCTTCG
CGATGTACGGGCCAGATATACGCGTTGACATTGATTATTGACTAGTTATTAATAGTAATCAATTACGGGG
TCATTAGTTCATAGCCCATATATGGAGTTCCGCGTTACATAACTTACGGTAAATGGCCCGCCTGGCTGAC
CGCCCAACGACCCCCGCCCATTGACGTCAATAATGACGTATGTTCCCATAGTAACGCCAATAGGGACTTT
CCATTGACGTCAATGGGTGGAGTATTTACGGTAAACTGCCCACTTGGCAGTACATCAAGTGTATCATATG
CCAAGTACGCCCCCTATTGACGTCAATGACGGTAAATGGCCCGCCTGGCATTATGCCCAGTACATGACCT
TATGGGACTTTCCTACTTGGCAGTACATCTACGTATTAGTCATCGCTATTACCATGGTGATGCGGTTTTG
GCAGTACATCAATGGGCGTGGATAGCGGTTTGACTCACGGGGATTTCCAAGTCTCCACCCCATTGACGTC
AATGGGAGTTTGTTTTGGCACCAAAATCAACGGGACTTTCCAAAATGTCGTAACAACTCCGCCCCATTGA
CGCAAATGGGCGGTAGGCGTGTACGGTGGGAGGTCTATATAAGCAGAGCTCTCTGGCTAACTAGAGAACC
CACTGCTTACTGGCTTATCGAAATTAATACGACTCACTATAGGGAGACCCAAGCTGGCTAGCCACCATGA
AGTTTGCCGTGAACCTGAATGTGTCCAACTTTAAACCTGAGGAGCTGAAGGTGAACCTGGAGGGACGCCA
GCTGTCAATCCAGGGCGAGCACGACGTGGAGAACGAACACGGTTCATTTTCTCGCATGATCCTGCTGCCT
GAGGACGTGGACATCACCAGCGTGGCCACTAACCTGTCTAACGACGGCAAGCTGTGCATCGAGGCTCCCA
AGCTGGAGTGATGAATTGCCAATTGAAATTTGACGGCCTATGTCACTGAAACTATCCAAACACCCCATGT
CGATACTGAACGTATCGACGCATACCTCCTTCCTTGAAAACGCACAATCATACAACTGGGCACATAATGC
GTACGCCCATCTAGTACACCCATCTCTGTAGGTCCAGTTCAAGAGCTGGAAGAGCACCCTCCACTTACCC
GCTGATCAGCCTCGACTGTGCCTTCTAGTTGCCAGCCATCTGTTGTTTGCCCCTCCCCCGTGCCTTCCTT
GACCCTGGAAGGTGCCACTCCCACTGTCCTTTCCTAATAAAATGAGGAAATTGCATCGCATTGTCTGAGT
AGGTGTCATTCTATTCTGGGGGGTGGGGTGGGGCAGGACAGCAAGGGGGAGGATTGGGAAGACAATAGCA
GGCATGCTGGGGATGCGGTGGGCTCTATGGCTTCTGAGGCGGAAAGAACCAGCTGGGGCTCTAGGGGGTA
TCCCC
[124 nt withheld, positions 1616-1739]
C
[91 nt withheld, positions 1741-1831]
A
[49 nt withheld, positions 1833-1881]
CCTTTGACGTTGGAGTCCACGTTCTTT
[37 nt withheld, positions 1909-1945]
ACCCTATCTCGGTCTATTCTTTTGATTTATAAGGGATTTTGCCGATTTCGGCCTATTGGTTAAAAAATGA
GCTGATTTAACAAAAATTTAACGCGAATTAATTCTGTGGAATGTGTGTCAGTTAGGGTGTGGAAAGTCCC
CAGGCTCCCCAGCAGGCAGAAGTATGCAAAGCATGCATCTCAATTAGTCAGCAACCAGGTGTGGAAAGTC
CCCAGGCTCCCCAGCAGGCAGAAGTATGCAAAGCATGCATCTCAATTAGTCAGCAACCATAGTCCCGCCC
CTAACTCCGCCCATCCCGCCCCTAACTCCGCCCAGTTCCGCCCATTCTCCGCCCCATGGCTGACTAATTT
TTTTTATTTATGCAGAGGCCGAGGCCGCCTCTGCCTCTGAGCTATTCCAGAAGTAGTGAGGAGGCTTTTT
TGGAGGCCTAGGCTTTTGCAAAAAGCTCCCGGGAGCTTGTATATCCATTTTCGGATCTGATCAGCACGTG
TTGACAATTAATCATCGGCATAGTATATCGGCATAGTATAATACGACAAGGTGAGGAACTAAACCATGGC
CAAGTTGACCAGTGCCGTTCCGGTGCTCACCGCGCGCGACGTCGCCGGAGCGGTCGAGTTCTGGACCGAC
CGGCTCGGGTTCTCCCGGGACTTCGTGGAGGACGACTTCGCCGGTGTGGTCCGGGACGACGTGACCCTGT
TCATCAGCGCGGTCCAGGACCAGGTGGTGCCGGACAACACCCTGGCCTGGGTGTGGGTGCGCGGCCTGGA
CGAGCTGTACGCCGAGTGGTCGGAGGTCGTGTCCACGAACTTCCGGGACGCCTCCGGGCCGGCCATGACC
GAGATCGGCGAGCAGCCGTGGGGGCGGGAGTTCGCCCTGCGCGACCCGGCCGGCAACTGCGTGCACTTCG
TGGCCGAGGAGCAGGACTGACACGTGCTACGAGATTTCGATTCCACCGCCGCCTTCTATGAAAGGTTGGG
CTTCGGAATCGTTTTCCGGGACGCCGGCTGGATGATCCTCCAGCGCGGGGATCTCATGCTGGAGTTCTTC
GCCCACCCCAACTTGTTTATTGCAGCTTATAATGGTTACAAATAAAGCAATAGCATCACAAATTTCACAA
ATAAAGCATTTTTTTCACTGCATTCTAGTTGTGGTTTGTCCAAACTCATCAATGTATCTTATCATGTCTG
TATACCGTCGACCTCTAGCTAGAGCTTGGCGTAATCATGGTCATAGCTGTTTCCTGTGTGAAATTGTTAT
CCGCTCACAATTCCACACAACATACGAGCCGGAAGCATAAAGTGTAAAGCCTGGGGTGCCTAATGAGTGA
GCTAACTTACATTAATTGCGTTGCGCTCACTGCCCGCTTTCCAGTCGGGAAACCTGTCGTGCCAGCTGCA
TTAATGAATCGGCCAACGCGCGGGGAGAGGCGGTTTGCGTATTGGGCGCTCTTCCGCTTCCTCGCTCACT
GACTCGCTGCGCTCGGTCGTTCGGCTGCGGCGAGCGGTATCAGCTCACTCAAAGGCGGTAATACGGTTAT
CCACAGAATCAGGGGATAACGCAGGAAAGAACATGTGAGCAAAAGGCCAGCAAAAGGCCAGGAACCGTAA
AAAGGCCGCGTTGCTGGCGTTTTTCCATAGGCTCCGCCCCCCTGACGAGCATCACAAAAATCGACGCTCA
AGTCAGAGGTGGCGAAACCCGACAGGACTATAAAGATACCAGGCGTTTCCCCCTGGAAGCTCCCTCGTGC
GCTCTCCTGTTCCGACCCTGCCGCTTACCGGATACCTGTCCGCCTTTCTCCCTTCGGGAAGCGTGGCGCT
TTCTCATAGCTCACGCTGTAGGTATCTCAGTTCGGTGTAGGTCGTTCGCTCCAAGCTGGGCTGTGTGCAC
GAACCCCCCGTTCAGCCCGACCGCTGCGCCTTATCCGGTAACTATCGTCTTGAGTCCAACCCGGTAAGAC
ACGACTTATCGCCACTGGCAGCAGCCACTGGTAACAGGATTAGCAGAGCGAGGTATGTAGGCGGTGCTAC
AGAGTTCTTGAAGTGGTGGCCTAACTACGGCTACACTAGAAGAACAGTATTTGGTATCTGCGCTCTGCTG
AAGCCAGTTACCTTCGGAAAAAGAGTTGGTAGCTCTTGATCCGGCAAACAAACCACCGCTGGTAGCGGTG
GTTTTTTTGTTTGCAAGCAGCAGATTACGCGCAGAAAAAAAGGATCTCAAGAAGATCCTTTGATCTTTTC
TACGGGGTCTGACGCTCAGTGGAACGAAAACTCACGTTAAGGGATTTTGGTCATGAGATTATCAAAAAGG
ATCTTCACCTAGATCCTTTTAAATTAAAAATGAAGTTTTAAATCAATCTAAAGTATATATGAGTAAACTT
GGTCTGACAGTTACCAATGCTTAATCAGTGAGGCACCTATCTCAGCGATCTGTCTATTTCGTTCATCCAT
AGTTGCCTGACTCCCCGTCGTGTAGATAACTACGATACGGGAGGGCTTACCATCTGGCCCCAGTGCTGCA
ATGATACCGCGAGACCCACGCTCACCGGCTCCAGATTTATCAGCAATAAACCAGCCAGCCGGAAGGGCCG
AGCGCAGAAGTGGTCCTGCAACTTTATCCGCCTCCATCCAGTCTATTAATTGTTGCCGGGAAGCTAGAGT
AAGTAGTTCGCCAGTTAATAGTTTGCGCAACGTTGTTGCCATTGCTACAGGCATCGTGGTGTCACGCTCG
TCGTTTGGTATGGCTTCATTCAGCTCCGGTTCCCAACGATCAAGGCGAGTTACATGATCCCCCATGTTGT
GCAAAAAAGCGGTTAGCTCCTTCGGTCCTCCGATCGTTGTCAGAAGTAAGTTGGCCGCAGTGTTATCACT
CATGGTTATGGCAGCACTGCATAATTCTCTTACTGTCATGCCATCCGTAAGATGCTTTTCTGTGACTGGT
GAGTACTCAACCAAGTCATTCTGAGAATAGTGTATGCGGCGACCGAGTTGCTCTTGCCCGGCGTCAATAC
GGGATAATACCGCGCCACATAGCAGAACTTTAAAAGTGCTCATCATTGGAAAACGTTCTTCGGGGCGAAA
ACTCTCAAGGATCTTACCGCTGTTGAGATCCAGTTCGATGTAACCCACTCGTGCACCCAACTGATCTTCA
GCATCTTTTACTTTCACCAGCGTTTCTGGGTGAGCAAAAACAGGAAGGCAAAATGCCGCAAAAAAGGGAA
TAAGGGCGACACGGAAATGTTGAATACTCATACTCTTCCTTTTTCAATATTATTGAAGCATTTATCAGGG
TTATTGTCTCATGAGCGGATACATATTTGAATGTATTTAGAAAAATAAACAAATAGGGGTTCCGCGCACA
TTTCCCCGAAAAGTGCCACCTGACG
Features (pLannotate 1.2.2; 21 found; start..end, strand, type, name):
     30..82      -  misc_feature   bom (fragment): basis of mobility region from pBR322
    237..616     +  enhancer       CMV enhancer: human cytomegalovirus immediate early enhancer
    617..820     +  promoter       CMV promoter: human cytomegalovirus (CMV) immediate early promoter
    816..849     +  LTR            5' LTR (truncated) (fragment): truncated 5' long terminal repeat (LTR) from HIV-1
    865..883     +  promoter       T7 promoter: promoter for bacteriophage T7 RNA polymerase
    910..1122    +  CDS            sip-1 (fragment): SIP1_CAEEL - Experimental evidence at protein level: Swiss-Prot protein existence level 1. From Caenorhabditis elegans.
   1346..1570    +  polyA_signal   bGH poly(A) signal: bovine growth hormone polyadenylation signal
   1574..1595    +  promoter       SV40 promoter (fragment): SV40 enhancer and early promoter
   1616..2044    +  rep_origin     f1 ori (sequence partly withheld): f1 bacteriophage origin of replication; arrow indicates direction of (+) strand synthesis
   2058..2387    +  promoter       SV40 promoter: SV40 enhancer and early promoter
   2435..2482    +  promoter       EM7 promoter: synthetic bacterial promoter&nbsp
   2501..2875    +  CDS            BleoR: antibiotic-binding protein; Sh ble from Streptoalloteichus hindustanus; confers resistance to bleomycin, phleomycin, and Zeocin™
   2885..3010    +  CDS            ble (fragment): BLE_KLEPN - Experimental evidence at protein level: Swiss-Prot protein existence level 1. Binding protein with a strong affinity to the bleomycin family of antibiotics. Binds to CL990; an antimitotic-antibiotic compound. From Klebsiella pneumoniae.
   3005..3126    +  polyA_signal   SV40 poly(A) signal: SV40 polyadenylation signal
   3199..3215    -  protein_bind   lac operator: The lac repressor binds to the lac operator to inhibit transcription in E. coli. This inhibition can be relieved by adding lactose or isopropyl-β-D-thiogalactopyranoside (IPTG). lac repressor encoded by lacI
   3223..3253    -  promoter       lac promoter: promoter for the E. coli lac operon
   3268..3289    -  protein_bind   CAP binding site: CAP binding activates transcription in the presence of cAMP. E. coli catabolite activator protein
   3302..3394    -  CDS            lacI (fragment): lac repressor; lacI; The lac repressor binds to the lac operator to inhibit transcription in E. coli. This inhibition can be relieved by adding lactose or isopropyl-β-D-thiogalactopyranoside (IPTG).
   3577..4165    -  rep_origin     ori: high-copy-number ColE1/pMB1/pBR322/pUC origin of replication
   4336..5196    -  CDS            AmpR: β-lactamase; bla; confers resistance to ampicillin, carbenicillin, and related antibiotics
   5197..5301    -  promoter       AmpR promoter: bla
