[The description below was written by a language model from this plasmid's Addgene catalogue record and pLannotate feature annotations shown in this document.]
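Description:
pST_Q19228_CAEEL_51-127_noLink (pBS0733) is a 5,330 nt mammalian expression plasmid built on a backbone recorded as YK 02. It is maintained in E. coli through a high-copy ColE1/pUC-type origin with ampicillin selection from the bla gene and its native promoter. An f1 origin is also present, which in principle permits single-stranded DNA production. A second marker cassette places the Sh ble gene (BleoR, conferring bleomycin/phleomycin/Zeocin resistance) behind tandem SV40 early and EM7 promoters and ahead of an SV40 polyadenylation signal. This arrangement allows selection in both mammalian cells and bacteria. Short annotated fragments of bom, the lac promoter/operator region, lacI and an HIV-1 LTR look like backbone remnants or partial matches rather than functional modules.

The payload is a Gibson-cloned insert of about 420 bp encoding a fragment of a C. elegans protein. The name indicates residues 51–127 of the UniProt entry Q19228_CAEEL in a "noLink" format, which presumably means no linker, although the record does not define the term. The annotation software matches roughly 213 bp of this region to the nematode protein SIP-1. No features are annotated in the rest of the stretch between the T7 promoter and the terminator, so any tags or flanking sequences remain unidentified. Expression is driven by the human CMV immediate-early enhancer and promoter and terminated by the bovine growth hormone polyadenylation signal. A T7 promoter lies just upstream of the coding sequence.

The plasmid comes from a screen of natural and designed proteins inspired by extremotolerant organisms, tested for condensate formation and attenuation of apoptosis in human cells. This construct was among the worst performers, inducing apoptosis rather than protecting against it, so it serves as a reference for the low end of that assay. The depositor names pSecTag2 B as the assay's negative control.
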