Addgene plasmid #185229: pST_Q19228_CAEEL_51-127_noLink (pBS0733)
Purpose: For the mammalian expression of the C. elegans protein Q19228_CAEEL_51-127_noLink. This is one of the bottom performing targets in our apoptosis assay (it induced apoptosis).
Depositing lab: Pamela Silver. Depositing organization: Harvard Medical School. Publication: Natural and Designed Proteins Inspired by Extremotolerant Organisms Can Form Condensates and Attenuate Apoptosis in Human Cells. Veling MT, Nguyen DT, Thadani NN, Oster ME, Rollins NJ, Brock KP, Bethel NP, Lim S, Baker D, Way JC, Marks DS, Chang RL, Silver PA. ACS Synth Biol. 2022 Mar 18;11(3):1292-1302. doi: 10.1021/acssynbio.1c00572. Epub 2022 Feb 18. PubMed 35176859.
Backbone
  Vector backbone: YK 02
  Vector type: Mammalian Expression
Growth in bacteria
  Bacterial resistance: Ampicillin, 100 μg/mL
  Growth temperature: 37°C
  Growth strain: DH5alpha
  Copy number: High Copy
Gene/Insert
  Gene/Insert name: Q19228_CAEEL_51-127_noLink
  Species: C. elegans (nematode)
  Insert size (bp): 420
  Cloning method: Gibson Cloning
Terms and licenses: Academic/Nonprofit Terms; Industry Terms: Not Available to Industry
Depositor comments: This is one of the bottom performing targets in our apoptosis assay (it induced apoptosis). See supplemental table 2 in our paper to see its performance in our assay. The negative control for this assay is pSecTag2 B which can be obtained from Thermo here https://www.thermofisher.com/order/catalog/product/V90020
How to cite: pST_Q19228_CAEEL_51-127_noLink (pBS0733) was a gift from Pamela Silver (Addgene plasmid # 185229 ; http://n2t.net/addgene:185229 ; RRID:Addgene_185229)
